Addgene plasmid #141611: TFORF0414
Purpose: Lentiviral vector for overexpressing the CTCFL transcription factor ORF with a unique 24-bp barcode. Barcodes facilitate identification of transcription factors in pooled screens.
Depositing lab: Feng Zhang. Depositing organization: Broad Institute. Publication: A transcription factor atlas of directed differentiation. Joung J, Ma S, Tay T, Geiger-Schuller KR, Kirchgatterer PC, Verdine VK, Guo B, Arias-Garcia MA, Allen WE, Singh A, Kuksenko O, Abudayyeh OO, Gootenberg JS, Fu Z, Macrae RK, Buenrostro JD, Regev A, Zhang F. Cell. 2023 Jan 5;186(1):209-229.e26. doi: 10.1016/j.cell.2022.11.026. PubMed 36608654.
Backbone
  Vector backbone: pLX_TRC317
  Backbone manufacturer: Broad Institute Genetic Perturbation Platform
  Backbone size w/o insert (bp): 8264
  Vector type: Mammalian Expression, Lentiviral
  Selectable markers: Puromycin
Growth in bacteria
  Bacterial resistance: Ampicillin, 100 μg/mL
  Growth temperature: 30°C
  Growth strain: NEB Stable
  Copy number: High Copy
Gene/Insert
  Gene/Insert name: CTCFL
  Species: H. sapiens (human)
  Insert size (bp): 1370
  Entrez Gene: CTCFL (a.k.a. BORIS, CT27, CTCF-T, HMGB1L1, dJ579F20.2)
  Promoter: EF1a
  Cloning method: Unknown
  Sequencing primers: 5′ GGGTGGAGACTGAAGTTAGGCCAG; 3′ CACATAGCGTAAAAGGAGCAACATAG
Terms and licenses: Academic/Nonprofit Terms; Industry Terms: Not Available to Industry
Depositor comments: NM_001269050,ENST00000539382 . The transcription factor ORF portion of this plasmid was synthesized by Genewiz. Please test multiple small colonies in case of plasmid recombination. To make this collection available in a timely manner, a portion of this collection was not fully sequenced by Addgene. If an Addgene verified full plasmid sequence is not available, please contact us prior to placing an order to request the full sequence.
How to cite: TFORF0414 was a gift from Feng Zhang (Addgene plasmid # 141611 ; http://n2t.net/addgene:141611 ; RRID:Addgene_141611)
