[The description below was written by a language model from this plasmid's Addgene catalogue record and pLannotate feature annotations shown in this document.]
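Description:
TFORF0414 is a lentiviral mammalian expression plasmid built on the pLX_TRC317 backbone and designed to overexpress the human transcription factor CTCFL (also called BORIS), a testis-specific DNA-binding protein related to CTCF that is involved in insulator function and germline imprinting. It belongs to a barcoded transcription factor ORF collection. Each ORF is paired with a unique 24-bp barcode, so individual factors can be identified by sequencing in pooled overexpression screens such as directed-differentiation screens. In bacteria, the plasmid is maintained through a high-copy ColE1/pUC-type origin and selected with ampicillin via the β-lactamase gene. An f1 origin and remnants of a lac/T7/T3 cloning region are also present. The depositor notes that the plasmid can recombine, as is common for LTR-containing vectors.

The viral portion has a third-generation layout. An RSV promoter drives a truncated HIV-1 5' LTR, followed by the Ψ packaging signal, a gag fragment, the RRE for Rev-dependent RNA export and a cPPT/CTS element. The cassette ends in a self-inactivating ΔU3 3' LTR followed by an SV40 polyadenylation signal. Inside the transfer cassette, an SV40 promoter drives puromycin N-acetyltransferase for selection of transduced cells. Downstream, the strong constitutive EF-1α promoter drives the CTCFL ORF, which corresponds to a specific annotated transcript isoform and is listed as a 1,370 bp insert. The annotation tool matched only about 1.07 kb of this as CTCFL. A WPRE downstream of the ORF enhances transcript expression. The barcode is not annotated in the feature table; the region between the ORF and the WPRE contains only a short U6 promoter fragment match.
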