Features (pLannotate 1.2.2; 31 found; start..end, strand, type, name):
      5..231     +  promoter       RSV promoter: Rous sarcoma virus enhancer/promoter
    232..412     +  LTR            5' LTR (truncated): truncated 5' long terminal repeat (LTR) from HIV-1
    459..584     +  misc_feature   HIV-1 Ψ: packaging signal of human immunodeficiency virus type 1
    568..931     +  CDS            HIV-1 gag (fragment): gag protein from human immunodeficiency virus 1; gag
   1077..1310    +  misc_feature   RRE: The Rev response element (RRE) of HIV-1 allows for Rev-dependent mRNA export from the nucleus to the cytoplasm.
   1687..1713    +  CDS            Rev (fragment): human immunodeficiency virus 1 (HIV-1) Rev protein; rev; enhances nuclear export of unspliced and incompletely spliced viral mRNAs
   1720..1743    +  promoter       SV40 promoter (fragment): SV40 early promoter
   1744..1815    +  promoter       SV40 promoter (fragment): SV40 enhancer and early promoter
   1839..1974    +  rep_origin     SV40 ori: SV40 origin of replication
   2020..2616    +  CDS            PuroR (fragment): puromycin N-acetyltransferase; pac from Streptomyces; confers resistance to puromycin
   2665..2782    +  misc_feature   cPPT/CTS: central polypurine tract and central termination sequence of HIV-1
   2847..2913    +  CDS            small t antigen (fragment): SV40 (simian virus 40) small t antigen
   2920..4098    +  promoter       EF-1α promoter: strong constitutive promoter for human elongation factor EF-1α
   4112..5176    +  CDS            CTCFL (fragment): CTCFL_HUMAN - Also known as BORIS. Experimental evidence at protein level: Swiss-Prot protein existence level 1. Testis-specific DNA binding protein responsible for insulator function, nuclear architecture and transcriptional control, which probably acts by recruiting epigenetic chromatin modifiers. Plays a key role in gene imprinting in male germline, by participating in the establishment of differential methylation at the IGF2/H19 imprinted control region (ICR). Directly binds the unmethylated H19 ICR and recruits the PRMT7 methyltransferase, leading to methylate histone H4 'Arg-3' to form H
   5396..5449    +  promoter       U6 promoter (fragment): RNA polymerase III promoter for human U6 snRNA
   5491..6079    +  misc_feature   WPRE: woodchuck hepatitis virus posttranscriptional regulatory element
   6130..6149    +  misc_feature   cPPT/CTS (fragment): central polypurine tract and central termination sequence of HIV-1
   6151..6384    +  LTR            3' LTR (ΔU3): self-inactivating 3' long terminal repeat (LTR) from HIV-1
   6462..6583    +  polyA_signal   SV40 poly(A) signal: SV40 polyadenylation signal
   6623..6758    +  rep_origin     SV40 ori: SV40 origin of replication
   6779..6797    -  promoter       T7 promoter: promoter for bacteriophage T7 RNA polymerase
   6805..6960    +  CDS            lacZα (fragment): LacZα fragment of β-galactosidase; lacZ fragment
   6965..7393    +  rep_origin     f1 ori (sequence partly withheld): f1 bacteriophage origin of replication; arrow indicates direction of (+) strand synthesis
   7446..7550    +  promoter       AmpR promoter: bla
   7551..8411    +  CDS            AmpR: β-lactamase; bla; confers resistance to ampicillin, carbenicillin, and related antibiotics
   8582..9170    +  rep_origin     ori: high-copy-number ColE1/pMB1/pBR322/pUC origin of replication
   9353..9445    +  CDS            lacI (fragment): lac repressor; lacI; The lac repressor binds to the lac operator to inhibit transcription in E. coli. This inhibition can be relieved by adding lactose or isopropyl-β-D-thiogalactopyranoside (IPTG).
   9458..9479    +  protein_bind   CAP binding site: CAP binding activates transcription in the presence of cAMP. E. coli catabolite activator protein
   9494..9524    +  promoter       lac promoter: promoter for the E. coli lac operon
   9532..9548    +  protein_bind   lac operator: The lac repressor binds to the lac operator to inhibit transcription in E. coli. This inhibition can be relieved by adding lactose or isopropyl-β-D-thiogalactopyranoside (IPTG). lac repressor encoded by lacI
   9593..9611    +  promoter       T3 promoter: promoter for bacteriophage T3 RNA polymerase
>Addgene plasmid #141611 | TFORF0414 | addgene full sequence | sequence record 454905 | Addgene NGS Result
TTAATGTAGTCTTATGCAATACTCTTGTAGTCTTGCAACATGGTAACGATGAGTTAGCAACATGCCTTAC
AAGGAGAGAAAAAGCACCGTGCATGCCGATTGGTGGAAGTAAGGTGGTACGATCGTGCCTTATTAGGAAG
GCAACAGACGGGTCTGACATGGATTGGACGAACCACTGAATTGCCGCATTGCAGAGATATTGTATTTAAG
TGCCTAGCTCGATACATAAACGGGTCTCTCTGGTTAGACCAGATCTGAGCCTGGGAGCTCTCTGGCTAAC
TAGGGAACCCACTGCTTAAGCCTCAATAAAGCTTGCCTTGAGTGCTTCAAGTAGTGTGTGCCCGTCTGTT
GTGTGACTCTGGTAACTAGAGATCCCTCAGACCCTTTTAGTCAGTGTGGAAAATCTCTAGCAGTGGCGCC
CGAACAGGGACTTGAAAGCGAAAGGGAAACCAGAGGAGCTCTCTCGACGCAGGACTCGGCTTGCTGAAGC
GCGCACGGCAAGAGGCGAGGGGCGGCGACTGGTGAGTACGCCAAAAATTTTGACTAGCGGAGGCTAGAAG
GAGAGAGATGGGTGCGAGAGCGTCAGTATTAAGCGGGGGAGAATTAGATCGCGATGGGAAAAAATTCGGT
TAAGGCCAGGGGGAAAGAAAAAATATAAATTAAAACATATAGTATGGGCAAGCAGGGAGCTAGAACGATT
CGCAGTTAATCCTGGCCTGTTAGAAACATCAGAAGGCTGTAGACAAATACTGGGACAGCTACAACCATCC
CTTCAGACAGGATCAGAAGAACTTAGATCATTATATAATACAGTAGCAACCCTCTATTGTGTGCATCAAA
GGATAGAGATAAAAGACACCAAGGAAGCTTTAGACAAGATAGAGGAAGAGCAAAACAAAAGTAAGACCAC
CGCACAGCAAGCGGCCGCTGATCTTCAGACCTGGAGGAGGAGATATGAGGGACAATTGGAGAAGTGAATT
ATATAAATATAAAGTAGTAAAAATTGAACCATTAGGAGTAGCACCCACCAAGGCAAAGAGAAGAGTGGTG
CAGAGAGAAAAAAGAGCAGTGGGAATAGGAGCTTTGTTCCTTGGGTTCTTGGGAGCAGCAGGAAGCACTA
TGGGCGCAGCGTCAATGACGCTGACGGTACAGGCCAGACAATTATTGTCTGGTATAGTGCAGCAGCAGAA
CAATTTGCTGAGGGCTATTGAGGCGCAACAGCATCTGTTGCAACTCACAGTCTGGGGCATCAAGCAGCTC
CAGGCAAGAATCCTGGCTGTGGAAAGATACCTAAAGGATCAACAGCTCCTGGGGATTTGGGGTTGCTCTG
GAAAACTCATTTGCACCACTGCTGTGCCTTGGAATGCTAGTTGGAGTAATAAATCTCTGGAACAGATTTG
GAATCACACGACCTGGATGGAGTGGGACAGAGAAATTAACAATTACACAAGCTTAATACACTCCTTAATT
GAAGAATCGCAAAACCAGCAAGAAAAGAATGAACAAGAATTATTGGAATTAGATAAATGGGCAAGTTTGT
GGAATTGGTTTAACATAACAAATTGGCTGTGGTATATAAAATTATTCATAATGATAGTAGGAGGCTTGGT
AGGTTTAAGAATAGTTTTTGCTGTACTTTCTATAGTGAATAGAGTTAGGCAGGGATATTCACCATTATCG
TTTCAGACCCACCTCCCAACCCCGAGGGGACCCATGCATTGCATCTCAATTAGTCAGCAACCAGGTGTGG
AAAGTCCCCAGGCTCCCCAGCAGGCAGAAGTATGCAAAGCATGCGTCTCAATTAGTCAGCAACCATAGTC
CCGCCCCTAACTCCGCCCATCCCGCCCCTAACTCCGCCCAGTTCCGCCCATTCTCCGCCCCATGGCTGAC
TAATTTTTTTTATTTATGCAGAGGCCGAGGCCGCCTCGGCCTCTGAGCTATTCCAGAAGTAGTGAGGAGG
CTTTTTTGGAGGCCTAGGCTTTTGCAAAAAGCTTTCTAGAGGTACCACCGGAGCTTACCATGACCGAGTA
CAAGCCCACGGTGCGCCTCGCCACCCGCGACGACGTCCCCAGGGCCGTACGCACCCTCGCCGCCGCGTTC
GCCGACTACCCCGCCACGCGCCACACCGTCGATCCGGACCGCCACATCGAGCGGGTCACCGAGCTGCAAG
AACTCTTCCTCACGCGCGTCGGGCTCGACATCGGCAAGGTGTGGGTCGCGGACGACGGCGCCGCCGTGGC
GGTCTGGACCACGCCGGAGAGCGTCGAAGCGGGGGCGGTGTTCGCCGAGATCGGCCCGCGCATGGCCGAG
TTGAGCGGTTCCCGGCTGGCCGCGCAGCAACAGATGGAAGGCCTCCTGGCGCCGCACCGGCCCAAGGAGC
CCGCGTGGTTCCTGGCCACCGTCGGCGTCTCGCCCGACCACCAGGGCAAGGGTCTGGGCAGCGCCGTCGT
GCTCCCCGGAGTGGAGGCGGCCGAGCGCGCCGGGGTGCCCGCCTTCCTGGAGACCTCCGCGCCCCGCAAC
CTCCCCTTCTACGAGCGGCTCGGCTTCACCGTCACCGCCGACGTCGAGGTGCCCGAAGGACCGCGCACCT
GGTGCATGACCCGCAAGCCCGGTGCCAGTTAACGAATTCTAGATCTTGAGACAAATGGCAGTATTCATCC
ACAATTTTAAAAGAAAAGGGGGGATTGGGGGGTACAGTGCAGGGGAAAGAATAGTAGACATAATAGCAAC
AGACATACAAACTAAAGAATTACAAAAACAAATTACAAAAATTCAAAATTTTCGGGTTTATTACAGGGAC
AGCAGAGATCCACTTTGGCGCCGGCTCGAGGCCTGCAGGTGCAAAGATGGATAAAGTTTTAAACAGAGAG
GAATCTTTGCAGCTAATGGACCTTCTAGGTCTTGAAAGGAGTGGGAATTGGCTCCGGTGCCCGTCAGTGG
GCAGAGCGCACATCGCCCACAGTCCCCGAGAAGTTGGGGGGAGGGGTCGGCAATTGAACCGGTGCCTAGA
GAAGGTGGCGCGGGGTAAACTGGGAAAGTGATGTCGTGTACTGGCTCCGCCTTTTTCCCGAGGGTGGGGG
AGAACCGTATATAAGTGCAGTAGTCGCCGTGAACGTTCTTTTTCGCAACGGGTTTGCCGCCAGAACACAG
GTAAGTGCCGTGTGTGGTTCCCGCGGGCCTGGCCTCTTTACGGGTTATGGCCCTTGCGTGCCTTGAATTA
CTTCCACCTGGCTGCAGTACGTGATTCTTGATCCCGAGCTTCGGGTTGGAAGTGGGTGGGAGAGTTCGAG
GCCTTGCGCTTAAGGAGCCCCTTCGCCTCGTGCTTGAGTTGAGGCCTGGCCTGGGCGCTGGGGCCGCCGC
GTGCGAATCTGGTGGCACCTTCGCGCCTGTCTCGCTGCTTTCGATAAGTCTCTAGCCATTTAAAATTTTT
GATGACCTGCTGCGACGCTTTTTTTCTGGCAAGATAGTCTTGTAAATGCGGGCCAAGATCTGCACACTGG
TATTTCGGTTTTTGGGGCCGCGGGCGGCGACGGGGCCCGTGCGTCCCAGCGCACATGTTCGGCGAGGCGG
GGCCTGCGAGCGCGGCCACCGAGAATCGGACGGGGGTAGTCTCAAGCTGGCCGGCCTGCTCTGGTGCCTG
GCCTCGCGCCGCCGTGTATCGCCCCGCCCTGGGCGGCAAGGCTGGCCCGGTCGGCACCAGTTGCGTGAGC
GGAAAGATGGCCGCTTCCCGGCCCTGCTGCAGGGAGCTCAAAATGGAGGACGCGGCGCTCGGGAGAGCGG
GCGGGTGAGTCACCCACACAAAGGAAAAGGGCCTTTCCGTCCTCAGCCGTCGCTTCATGTGACTCCACGG
AGTACCGGGCGCCGTCCAGGCACCTCGATTAGTTCTCGAGCTTTTGGAGTACGTCGTCTTTAGGTTGGGG
GGAGGGGTTTTATGCGATGGAGTTTCCCCACACTGAGTGGGTGGAGACTGAAGTTAGGCCAGCTTGGCAC
TTGATGTAATTCTCCTTGGAATTTGCCCTTTTTGAGTTTGGATCTTGGTTCATTCTCAAGCCTCAGACAG
TGGTTCAAAGTTTTTTTCTTCCATTTCAGGTGTCGTGAGGCTAGCACCGCCACCATGTCAGGAGATGAAA
GAAGTGACGAAATTGTTCTCACAGTTTCAAATTCAAATGTGGAAGAACAAGAGGATCAACCTACAGCTGG
TCAAGCAGATGCTGAAAAGGCCAAATCTACAAAAAATCAAAGAAAGACAAAGGGAGCAAAAGGAACCTTC
CACTGTGATGTCTGCATGTTCACCTCTTCTAGAATGTCAAGTTTTAATCGTCATATGAAAACTCACACCA
GTGAGAAGCCTCACCTGTGTCACCTCTGCCTGAAAACCTTCCGTACGGTCACTCTGCTGCGGAACCATGT
TAACACCCACACAGGAACCAGGCCCTACAAGTGTAACGACTGCAACATGGCATTTGTCACCAGTGGAGAA
CTCGTCCGACACAGGCGCTATAAACATACTCATGAGAAACCCTTTAAATGTTCCATGTGCAAGTATGCCA
GTGTGGAGGCAAGTAAATTGAAGCGCCATGTCCGATCCCACACTGGGGAGCGCCCCTTTCAGTGTTGCCA
GTGCAGCTATGCCAGCAGAGATACCTACAAGCTGAAACGCCACATGAGAACGCACTCAGGTGAGAAGCCT
TACGAATGCCACATCTGCCACACCCGCTTCACCCAGAGCGGGACCATGAAAATACATATTCTGCAGAAAC
ACGGCGAAAATGTCCCCAAATACCAGTGTCCCCATTGTGCCACCATCATTGCACGGAAAAGCGACCTACG
TGTGCATATGCGCAACTTGCATGCTTACAGCGCTGCAGAGCTGAAATGCCGCTACTGTTCTGCTGTCTTC
CATGAACGCTATGCCCTCATTCAGCACCAGAAAACTCATAAGAATGAGAAGAGGTTCAAGTGCAAACACT
GCAGTTATGCCTGCAAGCAGGAACGTCATATGACCGCTCACATTCGTACCCACACTGGAGAGAAACCATT
CACCTGCCTTTCTTGCAATAAATGTTTCCGACAGAAGCAACTTCTAAACGCTCACTTCAGGAAATACCAC
GATGCAAATTTCATCCCGACTGTTTACAAATGCTCCAAGTGTGGCAAAGGCTTTTCCCGCTGGATTCTCT
GGGTTGGGAACTCGGAAGTGGCTGAACTGGGTGGTCCTGGCTCAGGGCCACTCCTGAGGCTGCAGTCAGG
ATGTCCGCCAGGGCTGCATCATCCGAAGGCTGGACTGGGGCCAGAGGATCCACTTCCAGGACAGCTCCGC
CACACAACTGCTGGCACCGGCCTCAGTTCCTTGCTACAGGGACCTCTCTGCAGGGCTGCTTAGTAATGAA
CTAGTCCGTAACTTGAAAGTATTTCGATTTCTTGGCTTTATATATCTTGTGGAAAGGACGAAATCCGCCG
TAATAGTAAATAATCACGCGTTAAGTCGACAATCAACCTCTGGATTACAAAATTTGTGAAAGATTGACTG
GTATTCTTAACTATGTTGCTCCTTTTACGCTATGTGGATACGCTGCTTTAATGCCTTTGTATCATGCTAT
TGCTTCCCGTATGGCTTTCATTTTCTCCTCCTTGTATAAATCCTGGTTGCTGTCTCTTTATGAGGAGTTG
TGGCCCGTTGTCAGGCAACGTGGCGTGGTGTGCACTGTGTTTGCTGACGCAACCCCCACTGGTTGGGGCA
TTGCCACCACCTGTCAGCTCCTTTCCGGGACTTTCGCTTTCCCCCTCCCTATTGCCACGGCGGAACTCAT
CGCCGCCTGCCTTGCCCGCTGCTGGACAGGGGCTCGGCTGTTGGGCACTGACAATTCCGTGGTGTTGTCG
GGGAAATCATCGTCCTTTCCTTGGCTGCTCGCCTGTGTTGCCACCTGGATTCTGCGCGGGACGTCCTTCT
GCTACGTCCCTTCGGCCCTCAATCCAGCGGACCTTCCTTCCCGCGGCCTGCTGCCGGCTCTGCGGCCTCT
TCCGCGTCTTCGCCTTCGCCCTCAGACGAGTCGGATCTCCCTTTGGGCCGCCTCCCCGCGTCGACTTTAA
GACCAATGACTTACAAGGCAGCTGTAGATCTTAGCCACTTTTTAAAAGAAAAGGGGGGACTGGAAGGGCT
AATTCACTCCCAACGAAGACAAGATCTGCTTTTTGCTTGTACTGGGTCTCTCTGGTTAGACCAGATCTGA
GCCTGGGAGCTCTCTGGCTAACTAGGGAACCCACTGCTTAAGCCTCAATAAAGCTTGCCTTGAGTGCTTC
AAGTAGTGTGTGCCCGTCTGTTGTGTGACTCTGGTAACTAGAGATCCCTCAGACCCTTTTAGTCAGTGTG
GAAAATCTCTAGCAGTACGTATAGTAGTTCATGTCATCTTATTATTCAGTATTTATAACTTGCAAAGAAA
TGAATATCAGAGAGTGAGAGGAACTTGTTTATTGCAGCTTATAATGGTTACAAATAAAGCAATAGCATCA
CAAATTTCACAAATAAAGCATTTTTTTCACTGCATTCTAGTTGTGGTTTGTCCAAACTCATCAATGTATC
TTATCATGTCTGGCTCTAGCTATCCCGCCCCTAACTCCGCCCATCCCGCCCCTAACTCCGCCCAGTTCCG
CCCATTCTCCGCCCCATGGCTGACTAATTTTTTTTATTTATGCAGAGGCCGAGGCCGCCTCGGCCTCTGA
GCTATTCCAGAAGTAGTGAGGAGGCTTTTTTGGAGGCCTAGGGACGTACCCAATTCGCCCTATAGTGAGT
CGTATTACGCGCGCTCACTGGCCGTCGTTTTACAACGTCGTGACTGGGAAAACCCTGGCGTTACCCAACT
TAATCGCCTTGCAGCACATCCCCCTTTCGCCAGCTGGCGTAATAGCGAAGAGGCCCGCACCGATCGCCCT
TCCCAACAGTTGCGCAGCCTGAATGGCGAATGGG
[124 nt withheld, positions 6965-7088]
C
[91 nt withheld, positions 7090-7180]
A
[49 nt withheld, positions 7182-7230]
CCTTTGACGTTGGAGTCCACGTTCTTT
[37 nt withheld, positions 7258-7294]
ACCCTATCTCGGTCTATTCTTTTGATTTATAAGGGATTTTGCCGATTTCGGCCTATTGGTTAAAAAATGA
GCTGATTTAACAAAAATTTAACGCGAATTTTAACAAAATATTAACGCTTACAATTTAGGTGGCACTTTTC
GGGGAAATGTGCGCGGAACCCCTATTTGTTTATTTTTCTAAATACATTCAAATATGTATCCGCTCATGAG
ACAATAACCCTGATAAATGCTTCAATAATATTGAAAAAGGAAGAGTATGAGTATTCAACATTTCCGTGTC
GCCCTTATTCCCTTTTTTGCGGCATTTTGCCTTCCTGTTTTTGCTCACCCAGAAACGCTGGTGAAAGTAA
AAGATGCTGAAGATCAGTTGGGTGCACGAGTGGGTTACATCGAACTGGATCTCAACAGCGGTAAGATCCT
TGAGAGTTTTCGCCCCGAAGAACGTTTTCCAATGATGAGCACTTTTAAAGTTCTGCTATGTGGCGCGGTA
TTATCCCGTATTGACGCCGGGCAAGAGCAACTCGGTCGCCGCATACACTATTCTCAGAATGACTTGGTTG
AGTACTCACCAGTCACAGAAAAGCATCTTACGGATGGCATGACAGTAAGAGAATTATGCAGTGCTGCCAT
AACCATGAGTGATAACACTGCGGCCAACTTACTTCTGACAACGATCGGAGGACCGAAGGAGCTAACCGCT
TTTTTGCACAACATGGGGGATCATGTAACTCGCCTTGATCGTTGGGAACCGGAGCTGAATGAAGCCATAC
CAAACGACGAGCGTGACACCACGATGCCTGTAGCAATGGCAACAACGTTGCGCAAACTATTAACTGGCGA
ACTACTTACTCTAGCTTCCCGGCAACAATTAATAGACTGGATGGAGGCGGATAAAGTTGCAGGACCACTT
CTGCGCTCGGCCCTTCCGGCTGGCTGGTTTATTGCTGATAAATCTGGAGCCGGTGAGCGTGGGTCTCGCG
GTATCATTGCAGCACTGGGGCCAGATGGTAAGCCCTCCCGTATCGTAGTTATCTACACGACGGGGAGTCA
GGCAACTATGGATGAACGAAATAGACAGATCGCTGAGATAGGTGCCTCACTGATTAAGCATTGGTAACTG
TCAGACCAAGTTTACTCATATATACTTTAGATTGATTTAAAACTTCATTTTTAATTTAAAAGGATCTAGG
TGAAGATCCTTTTTGATAATCTCATGACCAAAATCCCTTAACGTGAGTTTTCGTTCCACTGAGCGTCAGA
CCCCGTAGAAAAGATCAAAGGATCTTCTTGAGATCCTTTTTTTCTGCGCGTAATCTGCTGCTTGCAAACA
AAAAAACCACCGCTACCAGCGGTGGTTTGTTTGCCGGATCAAGAGCTACCAACTCTTTTTCCGAAGGTAA
CTGGCTTCAGCAGAGCGCAGATACCAAATACTGTTCTTCTAGTGTAGCCGTAGTTAGGCCACCACTTCAA
GAACTCTGTAGCACCGCCTACATACCTCGCTCTGCTAATCCTGTTACCAGTGGCTGCTGCCAGTGGCGAT
AAGTCGTGTCTTACCGGGTTGGACTCAAGACGATAGTTACCGGATAAGGCGCAGCGGTCGGGCTGAACGG
GGGGTTCGTGCACACAGCCCAGCTTGGAGCGAACGACCTACACCGAACTGAGATACCTACAGCGTGAGCT
ATGAGAAAGCGCCACGCTTCCCGAAGGGAGAAAGGCGGACAGGTATCCGGTAAGCGGCAGGGTCGGAACA
GGAGAGCGCACGAGGGAGCTTCCAGGGGGAAACGCCTGGTATCTTTATAGTCCTGTCGGGTTTCGCCACC
TCTGACTTGAGCGTCGATTTTTGTGATGCTCGTCAGGGGGGCGGAGCCTATGGAAAAACGCCAGCAACGC
GGCCTTTTTACGGTTCCTGGCCTTTTGCTGGCCTTTTGCTCACATGTTCTTTCCTGCGTTATCCCCTGAT
TCTGTGGATAACCGTATTACCGCCTTTGAGTGAGCTGATACCGCTCGCCGCAGCCGAACGACCGAGCGCA
GCGAGTCAGTGAGCGAGGAAGCGGAAGAGCGCCCAATACGCAAACCGCCTCTCCCCGCGCGTTGGCCGAT
TCATTAATGCAGCTGGCACGACAGGTTTCCCGACTGGAAAGCGGGCAGTGAGCGCAACGCAATTAATGTG
AGTTAGCTCACTCATTAGGCACCCCAGGCTTTACACTTTATGCTTCCGGCTCGTATGTTGTGTGGAATTG
TGAGCGGATAACAATTTCACACAGGAAACAGCTATGACCATGATTACGCCAAGCGCGCAATTAACCCTCA
CTAAAGGGAACAAAAGCTGGAGCTGCAAGC
