>Addgene plasmid #141611 | TFORF0414 | depositor partial sequence | sequence record 276970 | Insert
ACCGCCACCATGTCAGGAGATGAAAGAAGTGACGAAATTGTTCTCACAGTTTCAAATTCAAATGTGGAAG
AACAAGAGGATCAACCTACAGCTGGTCAAGCAGATGCTGAAAAGGCCAAATCTACAAAAAATCAAAGAAA
GACAAAGGGAGCAAAAGGAACCTTCCACTGTGATGTCTGCATGTTCACCTCTTCTAGAATGTCAAGTTTT
AATCGTCATATGAAAACTCACACCAGTGAGAAGCCTCACCTGTGTCACCTCTGCCTGAAAACCTTCCGTA
CGGTCACTCTGCTGCGGAACCATGTTAACACCCACACAGGAACCAGGCCCTACAAGTGTAACGACTGCAA
CATGGCATTTGTCACCAGTGGAGAACTCGTCCGACACAGGCGCTATAAACATACTCATGAGAAACCCTTT
AAATGTTCCATGTGCAAGTATGCCAGTGTGGAGGCAAGTAAATTGAAGCGCCATGTCCGATCCCACACTG
GGGAGCGCCCCTTTCAGTGTTGCCAGTGCAGCTATGCCAGCAGAGATACCTACAAGCTGAAACGCCACAT
GAGAACGCACTCAGGTGAGAAGCCTTACGAATGCCACATCTGCCACACCCGCTTCACCCAGAGCGGGACC
ATGAAAATACATATTCTGCAGAAACACGGCGAAAATGTCCCCAAATACCAGTGTCCCCATTGTGCCACCA
TCATTGCACGGAAAAGCGACCTACGTGTGCATATGCGCAACTTGCATGCTTACAGCGCTGCAGAGCTGAA
ATGCCGCTACTGTTCTGCTGTCTTCCATGAACGCTATGCCCTCATTCAGCACCAGAAAACTCATAAGAAT
GAGAAGAGGTTCAAGTGCAAACACTGCAGTTATGCCTGCAAGCAGGAACGTCATATGACCGCTCACATTC
GTACCCACACTGGAGAGAAACCATTCACCTGCCTTTCTTGCAATAAATGTTTCCGACAGAAGCAACTTCT
AAACGCTCACTTCAGGAAATACCACGATGCAAATTTCATCCCGACTGTTTACAAATGCTCCAAGTGTGGC
AAAGGCTTTTCCCGCTGGATTCTCTGGGTTGGGAACTCGGAAGTGGCTGAACTGGGTGGTCCTGGCTCAG
GGCCACTCCTGAGGCTGCAGTCAGGATGTCCGCCAGGGCTGCATCATCCGAAGGCTGGACTGGGGCCAGA
GGATCCACTTCCAGGACAGCTCCGCCACACAACTGCTGGCACCGGCCTCAGTTCCTTGCTACAGGGACCT
CTCTGCAGGGCTGCTTAGTAATGAACTAGTCCGTAACTTGAAAGTATTTCGATTTCTTGGCTTTATATAT
CTTGTGGAAAGGACGAAATCCGCCGTAATAGTAAATAATC
