>Addgene plasmid #141611 | TFORF0414 | depositor partial sequence | sequence record 276971 | Barcode
AATCCGCCGTAATAGTAAATAATC
